Addgene plasmid #199334: zCREST3:redCas9; control_gRNA
Purpose: pDEL157; transgenic construct to express cell-specific Cas9 in sensory neurons; ubiquitous control sgRNA
Depositing lab: William Talbot. Depositing organization: Stanford University. Publication: Unmyelinated sensory neurons use Neuregulin signals to promote myelination of interneurons in the CNS. Lysko DE, Talbot WS. Cell Rep. 2022 Nov 15;41(7):111669. doi: 10.1016/j.celrep.2022.111669. PubMed 36384112.
Backbone
  Vector backbone: pDestTol2CG2-U6:gRNA
  Vector type: Tol2 destination vector
Growth in bacteria
  Bacterial resistance: Ampicillin, 100 μg/mL
  Growth temperature: 37°C
  Growth strain: DH5alpha
  Copy number: Unknown
Gene/Insert 1
  Gene/Insert name: zCREST3
  Species: D. rerio (zebrafish)
Gene/Insert 2
  Gene/Insert name: Cas9
Gene/Insert 3
  Gene/Insert name: control sgRNA
  Insert size (bp): 20
Terms and licenses: Academic/Nonprofit Terms; Industry Terms: Not Available to Industry
How to cite: zCREST3:redCas9; control_gRNA was a gift from William Talbot (Addgene plasmid # 199334 ; http://n2t.net/addgene:199334 ; RRID:Addgene_199334)
