[The description below was written by a language model from this plasmid's Addgene catalogue record and pLannotate feature annotations shown in this document.]
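Description:
zCREST3:redCas9; control_gRNA (lab designation pDEL157) is a zebrafish transgenesis plasmid of about 13 kb built in the Tol2 destination vector pDestTol2CG2-U6:gRNA by multisite Gateway recombination. It is maintained in E. coli through a high-copy ColE1/pUC-type origin and ampicillin selection (AmpR with its bla promoter), and it retains pBluescript-derived remnants such as lac promoter/operator pieces, a T3 promoter and a partial M13 origin. The Tol2 transposon arms implied by the backbone name are not annotated as such. The medaka tyrosinase fragment detected near one end probably reflects Tol2-flanking sequence, since Tol2 was originally isolated from that locus.

The main cassette lies between attB4 and attB2 sites on the reverse strand. The interval between attB4 and attB1 is unannotated but corresponds in position to the 5' regulatory element, which the catalogue names as zebrafish zCREST3, used here to direct expression in sensory neurons. Downstream of attB1 are a TagRFP-T coding fragment followed by Streptococcus pyogenes Cas9, which explains the "redCas9" name. The table does not show how the two are joined (direct fusion or a cleavable linker). Separately, a 20-nt control spacer sits upstream of an S. pyogenes gRNA scaffold. Per the backbone name and stated purpose it is transcribed ubiquitously from a U6 promoter, which is also not annotated. An EGFP cassette with SV40 polyadenylation signals is present and most likely serves as the transgenesis marker indicated by "CG2", though its promoter is not annotated.

The design restricts Cas9 to sensory neurons while the guide is expressed everywhere, giving cell-type-specific mutagenesis. This version carries a control guide and serves as the negative-control counterpart to gene-targeting constructs.
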