Features (pLannotate 1.2.2; 23 found; start..end, strand, type, name):
     17..121     +  promoter       AmpR promoter: bla
    122..982     +  CDS            AmpR: β-lactamase; bla; confers resistance to ampicillin, carbenicillin, and related antibiotics
   1153..1741    +  rep_origin     ori: high-copy-number ColE1/pMB1/pBR322/pUC origin of replication
   1924..2016    +  CDS            lacI (fragment): lac repressor; lacI; The lac repressor binds to the lac operator to inhibit transcription in E. coli. This inhibition can be relieved by adding lactose or isopropyl-β-D-thiogalactopyranoside (IPTG).
   2029..2050    +  protein_bind   CAP binding site: CAP binding activates transcription in the presence of cAMP. E. coli catabolite activator protein
   2065..2095    +  promoter       lac promoter: promoter for the E. coli lac operon
   2099..2121    +  protein_bind   lac operator (fragment): The lac repressor binds to the lac operator to inhibit transcription in E. coli. This inhibition can be relieved by adding lactose or isopropyl-β-D-thiogalactopyranoside (IPTG). lac repressor encoded by lacI
   2164..2182    +  promoter       T3 promoter: promoter for bacteriophage T3 RNA polymerase
   2195..2235    +  misc_feature   MCS (fragment): pBluescript multiple cloning site
   3690..4406    +  CDS            EGFP: EGFP is a basic (constitutively fluorescent) green fluorescent protein published in 1996, derived from Aequorea victoria. It is reported to be a rapidly-maturing weak dimer with moderate acid sensitivity.
   4435..4452    -  promoter       T7 promoter (fragment): promoter for bacteriophage T7 RNA polymerase
   4457..4589    -  polyA_signal   SV40 poly(A) signal: SV40 polyadenylation signal
   4605..4688    +  CDS            large T antigen (fragment): large T antigen from SV40 (simian virus 40)
   4711..4845    +  polyA_signal   SV40 poly(A) signal: SV40 polyadenylation signal
   5244..5319    +  misc_RNA       gRNA scaffold: guide RNA scaffold for the Streptococcus pyogenes CRISPR/Cas9 system
   5332..5352    -  CDS            lacZα (fragment): LacZα fragment of β-galactosidase; lacZ fragment
   5801..5821    +  protein_bind   attB2: mutant version of attB; core recombination site for the Gateway® BP reaction BP Clonase™
   5879..9979    -  CDS            cas9: CAS9_STRP1 - Also known as csn1 From Streptococcus pyogenes serotype M1.
  10082..10811   -  CDS            TagRFP-T (fragment): photostable variant of TagRFP (Shaner et al., 2008)
  10865..10885   -  protein_bind   attB1: mutant version of attB; core recombination site for the Gateway® BP reaction BP Clonase™
  11748..11768   -  protein_bind   attB4: mutant version of attB; core recombination site for the Gateway® BP reaction BP Clonase™
  12350..12634   -  CDS            tyr (fragment): TYRO_ORYLA - Also known as tyro. Experimental evidence at transcript level: Swiss-Prot protein existence level 2. This is a copper-containing oxidase that functions in the formation of pigments such as melanins and other polyphenolic compounds. From Oryzias latipes (Japanese rice fish) (Japanese killifish).
  12637..12962   +  rep_origin     M13 ori (fragment) (sequence partly withheld): M13 bacteriophage origin of replication; arrow indicates direction of (+) strand synthesis
>Addgene plasmid #199334 | zCREST3:redCas9; control_gRNA | addgene full sequence | sequence record 391220 | Addgene NGS Result
TTTTCGGGGAAATGTGCGCGGAACCCCTATTTGTTTATTTTTCTAAATACATTCAAATATGTATCCGCTC
ATGAGACAATAACCCTGATAAATGCTTCAATAATATTGAAAAAGGAAGAGTATGAGTATTCAACATTTCC
GTGTCGCCCTTATTCCCTTTTTTGCGGCATTTTGCCTTCCTGTTTTTGCTCACCCAGAAACGCTGGTGAA
AGTAAAAGATGCTGAAGATCAGTTGGGTGCACGAGTGGGTTACATCGAACTGGATCTCAACAGCGGTAAG
ATCCTTGAGAGTTTTCGCCCCGAAGAACGTTTTCCAATGATGAGCACTTTTAAAGTTCTGCTATGTGGCG
CGGTATTATCCCGTATTGACGCCGGGCAAGAGCAACTCGGTCGCCGCATACACTATTCTCAGAATGACTT
GGTTGAGTACTCACCAGTCACAGAAAAGCATCTTACGGATGGCATGACAGTAAGAGAATTATGCAGTGCT
GCCATAACCATGAGTGATAACACTGCGGCCAACTTACTTCTGACAACGATCGGAGGACCGAAGGAGCTAA
CCGCTTTTTTGCACAACATGGGGGATCATGTAACTCGCCTTGATCGTTGGGAACCGGAGCTGAATGAAGC
CATACCAAACGACGAGCGTGACACCACGATGCCTGTAGCAATGGCAACAACGTTGCGCAAACTATTAACT
GGCGAACTACTTACTCTAGCTTCCCGGCAACAATTAATAGACTGGATGGAGGCGGATAAAGTTGCAGGAC
CACTTCTGCGCTCGGCCCTTCCGGCTGGCTGGTTTATTGCTGATAAATCTGGAGCCGGTGAGCGTGGGTC
TCGCGGTATCATTGCAGCACTGGGGCCAGATGGTAAGCCCTCCCGTATCGTAGTTATCTACACGACGGGG
AGTCAGGCAACTATGGATGAACGAAATAGACAGATCGCTGAGATAGGTGCCTCACTGATTAAGCATTGGT
AACTGTCAGACCAAGTTTACTCATATATACTTTAGATTGATTTAAAACTTCATTTTTAATTTAAAAGGAT
CTAGGTGAAGATCCTTTTTGATAATCTCATGACCAAAATGCCTTAACGTGAGTTTTCGTTCCACTGAGCG
TCAGACCCCGTAGAAAAGATCAAAGGATCTTCTTGAGATCCTTTTTTTCTGCGCGTAATCTGCTGCTTGC
AAACAAAAAAACCACCGCTACCAGCGGTGGTTTGTTTGCCGGATCAAGAGCTACCAACTCTTTTTCCGAA
GGTAACTGGCTTCAGCAGAGCGCAGATACCAAATACTGTTCTTCTAGTGTAGCCGTAGTTAGGCCACCAC
TTCAAGAACTCTGTAGCACCGCCTACATACCTCGCTCTGCTAATCCTGTTACCAGTGGCTGCTGCCAGTG
GCGATAAGTCGTGTCTTACCGGGTTGGACTCAAGACGATAGTTACCGGATAAGGCGCAGCGGTCGGGCTG
AACGGGGGGTTCGTGCACACAGCCCAGCTTGGAGCGAACGACCTACACCGAACTGAGATACCTACAGCGT
GAGCTATGAGAAAGCGCCACGCTTCCCGAAGGGAGAAAGGCGGACAGGTATCCGGTAAGCGGCAGGGTCG
GAACAGGAGAGCGCACGAGGGAGCTTCCAGGGGGAAACGCCTGGTATCTTTATAGTCCTGTCGGGTTTCG
CCACCTCTGACTTGAGCGTCGATTTTTGTGATGCTCGTCAGGGGGGCGGAGCCTATGGAAAAACGCCAGC
AACGCGGCCTTTTTACGGTTCCTGGCCTTTTGCTGGCCTTTTGCTCACATGTTCTTTCCTGCGTTATCCC
CTGATTCTGTGGATAACCGTATTACCGCCTTTGAGTGAGCTGATACCGCTCGCCGCAGCCGAACGACCGA
GCGCAGCGAGTCAGTGAGCGAGGAAGCGGAAGAGCGCCCAATACGCAAACCGCCTCTCCCCGCGCGTTGG
CCGATTCATTAATGCAGCTGGCACGACAGGTTTCCCGACTGGAAAGCGGGCAGTGAGCGCAACGCAATTA
ATGTGAGTTAGCTCACTCATTAGGCACCCCAGGCTTTACACTTTATGCTTCCGGCTCGTATGTTGTGTGG
AATTGTGAGCGGATAACAATTTCACACAGGAAACAGCTATGACCATGATTACGCCAAGCGCGCAATTAAC
CCTCACTAAAGGGAACAAAAGCTGGAGCTCCACCGCGGTGGCGGCCGCTCTAGAACTAGTGGATCTGCTG
GGCTTGCTGAAGGTAGGGGGTCAAGAACCAGAGGTGTAAAGTACTTGAGTAATTTTACTTGATTACTGTA
CTTAAGTATTATTTTTGGGGATTTTTACTTTACTTGAGTACAATTAAAAATCAATACTTTTACTTTTACT
TAATTACATTTTTTTAGAAAAAAAAGTACTTTTTACTCCTTACAATTTTATTTACAGTCAAAAAGTACTT
ATTTTTTGGAGATCACTTCATTCTATTTTCCCTTGCTATTACCAAACCAATTGAATTGCGCTGATGCCCA
GTTTAATTTAAATGTTATTTATTCTGCCTATGAAAATCGTTTTCACATTATATGAAATTGGTCAGACATG
TTCATTGGTCCTTTGGAAGTGACGTCATGTCACATCTATTACCACAATGCACAGCACCTTGACCTGGAAA
TTAGGGAAATTATAACAGTCAATCAGTGGAAGAAAATGGAGGAAGTATGTGATTCATCAGCAGCTGCGAG
CAGCACAGTCCAAAATCAGCCACAGGATCAAGAGCACCCGTGGCCGTATCTTCGCAGATCTAAAGCTTAA
ATCAGTTGTGTTAAATAAGAGACATTCAAAATAAATGTAAATGAGCTCTCCAAATCAGCAGACTTAACAT
TCTTTAAAATGATTGATTCAATAGTGATAAAAATCAGGCATAGCCAGTTGTAACTTTAGATAAATTACAG
AAAATGTCAAATACAGAGAACCGATTCTTTTTTATGATACATCCAAGCACACATTTAACACAATCCAGGC
AAACCCCGAATTTCACAGTCACAAGCACTGTTTGTACAAGAGCTTTGCCTAAGGACACACAGTCTCTATA
AGTCCAGGTCGTTGGTTTCACTCTTATTTTAAACATGTGACATTTTTCCTGCCATCCTGTCTTAGGCTGC
TGTTTGCTTCATTCCATGTCACATTAAATTCCTCAGTAGCACCTTTTACACACACAGCCAATCTTTTCCA
GAAAATTCAATTGCTTTGAAGAGATAATGTGTGAACAAATCCATTTAGAAAAGGAAAATTAAGAATTTGT
AAAATCATCTGTAAATTGTTGGCATTCTTCTGTATATGAACATCACATCATTTACAGGTAAAGGTCTGGT
CATTAATTATATGACAATTTACTGGTATTATTTTGTGAAAGGGGCTATTTTCAATGCGTTCATCCATCCT
TTTCATCCCTCAAATCTCTCATTCACGTCCCCCTCCCCATCTGCACACTTTATCTCATTTCCACCCTGCT
GGAATCTGAGCACTTGTGCAGTTATCAGGGCTCCTGTATTTAGGAGGCTCTGGGTGTCCATGTAGGGGAC
GAACAGAAACACTGCAGACCTTTATAGAAGAACAATTGATAAGAGTCCTCATACATAAAGACTCCATTAG
TAAGCCAGTGACCCAGGAGCCCAGACCAACAGCAAAGCAGACAGTGACCATGGTGAGCAAGGGCGAAGAG
CTGTTCACCGGGGTGGTGCCCATCCTGGTCGAGCTGGACGGCGACGTAAACGGCCACAAGTTCAGCGTGT
CCGGCGAGGGCGAGGGCGATGCCACCTACGGCAAGCTGACCCTGAAGTTCATCTGCACCACCGGCAAGCT
GCCCGTGCCCTGGCCCACCCTCGTGACCACCCTGACCTACGGCGTGCAGTGCTTCAGCCGCTACCCCGAC
CACATGAAGCAGCACGACTTCTTCAAGTCCGCCATGCCCGAAGGCTACGTCCAGGAGCGCACCATCTTCT
TCAAGGACGACGGCAACTACAAGACCCGCGCCGAGGTGAAGTTCGAGGGCGACACCCTGGTGAACCGCAT
CGAGCTGAAGGGCATCGACTTCAAGGAGGACGGCAACATCCTGGGGCACAAGCTGGAGTACAACTACAAC
AGCCACAACGTCTATATCATGGCCGACAAGCAGAAGAACGGCATCAAGGTGAACTTCAAGATCCGCCACA
ACATCGAGGACGGCAGCGTGCAGCTCGCCGACCACTACCAGCAGAACACCCCCATCGGCGACGGCCCCGT
GCTGCTGCCCGACAACCACTACCTGAGCACCCAGTCCGCCCTGAGCAAAGACCCCAACGAGAAGCGCGAT
CACATGGTCCTGCTGGAGTTCGTGACCGCCGCCGGGATCACTCTCGGCATGGACGAGCTGTACAAGTAAA
GCGGCCCCTCTCGAGCCTCTAGAACTATAGTGAGTCGTATTACGTAGATCCAGACATGATAAGATACATT
GATGAGTTTGGACAAACCACAACTAGAATGCAGTGAAAAAAATGCTTTATTTGTGAAATTTGTGATGCTA
TTGCTTTATTTGTAACCATTATAAGCTGCAATAAACAAGAGATCTGATCTAGAGGATCATAATCAGCCAT
ACCACATTTGTAGAGGTTTTACTTGCTTTAAAAAACCTCCCACACCTCCCCCTGAACCTGAAACATAAAA
TGAATGCAATTGTTGTTGTTAACTTGTTTATTGCAGCTTATAATGGTTACAAATAAAGCAATAGCATCAC
AAATTTCACAAATAAAGCATTTTTTTCACTGCATTCTAGTTGTGGTTTGTCCAAACTCATCAATGTATCT
TATCATGTCTGGATCATCATCGATGCGTCTTTTGTTCTGGTCATCAAGGAGGGGGGAATGTTCTGCGCAT
GCCTGTGGGGGAGGGAGAAGGACACGTCACTGAAAACGTCCCTGCATCACACCGAGACACCCAATCACTC
AAGCCGAGACCAGATAATTTTGCATATGCTTTAAAGTTTGAAAAATACCACGGTAAACCCTCACACAAAC
TCTGGATTTGAGATCTTTCAGGTTTTATCAGTTTGCAGGTTTATGTCACCATGATATAGGGTCAGACTTG
ATCTAAGGGAGCTGAATAAGTGGTTTAGTCACTCACCACCTCCCAAAAACATACCCAGAAGTCCCTGGTA
TATATAGCTCTCCCTCCAGCTCTTGGTTCGGCTAGCACTCCTCAGTGACGAGGAGTCAGTAGCGTTTTAG
AGCTAGAAATAGCAAGTTAAAATAAGGCTAGTCCGTTATCAACTTGAAAAAGTGGCACCGAGTCGGTGCT
TTTTTGGTACCGTAAAACGACGGCCAGTGAATTATCAACTATGTATAATAAAGTTGCTGGCATACACTCA
CTTCCACTAATAAAATGAGAATATTTTCAATGCAGAACATCTGTATGGAGCACTTTAGATTCACACAGTT
CACCTGATCAATCAAATATAAATATGTCAAGATCAAAAACAATGTGCACTCACCAAGTCAATGCACAGAC
AATATCAGTGTGTGGTGTGTTATTTCACAGAAACTAACTGCACATCTAAAAATAATAAACCTACCGTGAG
AAGGAGAGTACAAAGTGAACGTGGCATACACAGAGTGAGCCGATCCGAGCAGCAAAGCCATGTAGCAAAG
ACAAAGAAAAACATCAGGCAGGAAATTTGGGCAACATTTTATTTATAGGCTTTATCTTTTCAGAACATCA
AATCTCAACAGTCTCCACAGGTTTTGACATGTTCAGTTAACGGTGGCTGAGACTTAATAGCCACTTTGTA
CAAGAAAGCTGGGTCTCTAGATTCCGCGGTCACACCTTTCTCTTCTTCTTAGGAGATCTCACCGGTGAGT
CGCCACCCAGCTGAGACAGGTCAATCCTTGTTTCGTACAGGCCGGTAATACTCTGATGGATCAGTGTAGC
GTCCAGCACCTCCTTAGTGGAGGTGTACCTCTTTCTATCGATTGTAGTGTCGAAGTACTTGAAAGCTGCA
GGTGCGCCCAGGTTTGTCAGAGTGAACAGATGAATGATATTTTCGGCCTGCTCCCTGATGGGCTTATCTC
TGTGTTTGTTGTAAGCAGACAGGACCTTATCCAGATTTGCGTCGGCCAGGATCACTCTTTTAGAGAACTC
GCTAATCTGTTCAATGATCTCGTCCAGATAATGCTTGTGCTGCTCCACAAACAGCTGTTTCTGTTCGTTA
TCCTCTGGAGATCCTTTCAGCTTCTCGTAGTGGCTTGCCAGATACAGGAAGTTCACGTACTTAGAAGGCA
GGGCCAGTTCATTGCCTTTCTGCAGCTCTCCAGCGCTTGCCAGCATGCGTTTCCTGCCGTTTTCCAGCTC
AAACAGACTGTACTTGGGCAGTTTAATGATCAGGTCTTTCTTCACTTCCTTATAACCTTTGGCCTCCAGA
AAATCGATTGGGTTCTTCTCGAAAGAGCTTCTCTCCATAATTGTGATACCCAGCAGCTCCTTGACAGATT
TCAGTTTCTTGCTTTTGCCCTTCTCCACCTTAGCGACCACCAGGACGGAGTATGCCACAGTGGGAGAGTC
AAAGCCTCCATACTTCTTAGGGTCCCAGTCTTTCTTTCTAGCGATCAGCTTATCAGAGTTGCGTTTTGGC
AGAATACTTTCTTTTGAGAAACCGCCTGTCTGCACCTCAGTTTTCTTGACGATATTCACTTGAGGCATGC
TCAGGACCTTCCTCACGGTTGCAAAATCTCTGCCTTTGTCCCACACGATTTCGCCTGTCTCTCCGTTTGT
CTCAATCAGGGGCCTTTTGCGGATTTCTCCATTGGCCAGGGTGATCTCTGTCTTAAAGAAATTCATGATG
TTTGAGTAAAAGAAATACTTGGCAGTAGCTTTTCCAATTTCCTGCTCGGACTTGGCGATCATTTTTCTGA
CATCGTACACCTTATAGTCTCCGTACACGAATTCGCTCTCCAGTTTTGGGTATTTCTTGATCAGTGCGGT
ACCGACCACGGCGTTCAGGTATGCGTCATGGGCATGGTGATAATTGTTAATCTCGCGGACCTTATAAAAC
TGGAAATCTTTCCTAAAGTCGCTGACCAGTTTACTCTTCAGGGTAATGACCTTCACTTCTCTGATCAGTT
TGTCATTCTCATCGTACTTTGTGTTCATGCGACTATCCAGAATCTGTGCGACGTGTTTAGTGATCTGGCG
TGTTTCCACCAGCTGCCTCTTGATGAATCCAGCTTTGTCCAGTTCTGACAGTCCACCGCGCTCTGCTTTT
GTCAGGTTATCAAACTTCCTCTGAGTGATCAGTTTGGCATTCAGCAGCTGTCTCCAGTAGTTCTTCATTT
TCTTGACCACTTCCTCACTAGGGACATTATCTGATTTTCCTCTGTTTTTGTCGGACCTGGTCAGCACCTT
GTTGTCAATGCTGTCATCTTTGATGAAACTCTGGGGGACGATATGATCCACGTCGTAATCAGACAGCCTG
TTAATATCCAGCTCCTGGTCCACGTACATATCTCTTCCATTCTGCAGATAGTACAGATACAGCTTCTCAT
TCTGCAGCTGTGTGTTTTCCACTGGGTGCTCTTTCAGGATCTGGCTACCCAGCTCCTTAATGCCTTCCTC
GATTCTTTTCATCCTCTCTCTACTGTTCTTCTGACCCTTCTGGGTTGTCTGATTTTCGCGAGCCATCTCA
ATCACGATGTTTTCGGGCTTATGGCCCATGACTTTCACCAGCTCATCGACGATTTTCACTGTCTGCAGAA
TGCCTTTCTTGATGGCTGGGCTTCCAGCCAGGTTTGCAATCTGCTCATGCAGGGAGTGGCCCTGTCCAGA
CACCTGAGCCTTCTGGATGTCCTCTTTGAAGGTCAGACTGTCATCGTGAATCAGCTGCATAAAATTGCGG
TTGGCGAAGCCATCACTTTTCAGAAAGTCCAGGATTGTCTTTCCTGACTGTTTATCCCTAATGCCGTTGA
TCAGCTTCCTGCTCAGTCTACCCCAGCCAGTGTAGCGCCTTCTCTTCAGCTGTTTCATCACCTTGTCATC
GAACAGATGAGCATAGGTTTTCAGTCTTTCCTCGATCATTCCTCTGTCCTCAAACAGGGTCAGTGTCAGC
ACAATGTCTTCCAGGATATCCTCATTTTCCTCGTTGTCCAGGAAGTCTTTATCCTTAATGATCTTCAGCA
GATCGTGGTAAGCGCCCAGGCTTGCGTTAAATCTGTCTTCGACTCCGCTGATCTCCACGGAATCGAAGCA
TTCAATTTTCTTGAAGTAGTCCTCCTTCAGCTGCTTGACAGTCACTTTCCTGTTGGTTTTAAACAGCAGA
TCCACGATTGCTTTCTTCTGCTCTCCTGACAGGAAGGCTGGCTTTCTCATGCCCTCGGTGACGTATTTCA
CCTTTGTCAGTTCGTTATAGACAGTGAAATACTCGTACAGCAGGGAGTGCTTAGGCAGCACTTTCTCATT
GGGCAGGTTTTTGTCAAAATTAGTCATTCTCTCGATGAAGGACTGTGCAGAGGCGCCCTTATCGACCACT
TCCTCGAAGTTCCAAGGAGTAATGGTTTCCTCGGATTTGCGAGTCATCCAGGCAAATCTGCTGTTTCCGC
GAGCCAGTGGACCCACATAGTAAGGGATTCTGAAGGTCAGAATTTTTTCGATCTTCTCGCGGTTATCTTT
CAGAAAGGGGTAGAAGTCTTCCTGGCGCCTCAGGATAGCGTGCAGCTCTCCCAGATGAATCTGGTGTGGG
ATGGAACCGTTATCAAATGTGCGCTGCTTCCTCAGCAGGTCCTCTCTATTCAGTTTCACCAGCAGTTCCT
CAGTTCCGTCCATCTTCTCCAGAATAGGTTTGATAAACTTGTAGAATTCCTCCTGTGATGCGCCTCCGTC
GATATAACCGGCGTAGCCGTTCTTGGACTGATCAAAGAAAATTTCCTTGTACTTCTCTGGCAGCTGCTGC
CTGACCAGAGCCTTCAGCAGGGTCAGATCCTGATGGTGCTCGTCATATCTCTTGATCATGCTGGCACTCA
GAGGTGCTTTTGTAATCTCGCTGTTCACTCTCAGAATATCTGACAGCAGGATTGCGTCGGACAGATTTTT
GGCAGCCAGGAACAGGTCAGCGTACTGATCTCCGATCTGTGCCAGCAGGTTATCCAGGTCATCGTCATAT
GTGTCCTTTGACAGCTGCAGTTTGGCGTCCTCAGCCAGATCAAAATTGCTTTTGAAGTTAGGAGTCAGGC
CCAGACTCAGAGCGATCAGATTTCCAAACAGACCGTTCCTCTTTTCTCCGGGCAGCTGTGCAATCAGGTT
CTCCAGTCTGCGTGACTTGGACAGCCTGGCTGACAGGATAGCTTTTGCGTCCACTCTGGAAGCATTAATA
GGGTTTTCCTCAAACAGCTGATTGTAAATCTGGACCAGCTGGATGAACAGCTTGTCCACATCGGAATTGT
CGGGGTTCAGATCGCCCTCGATCAGAAAATGACCCCTGAACTTAATCATGTGGGCCAGAGCCAGATAGAT
CAGTCTCAGGTCGGCTTTATCAGTAGAGTCAGCCAGTTTCTTGCGCAGATGATAGATGGTTGGGTATTTT
TCGTGATAGGCGACCTCGTCCACAATGTTTCCAAAGATAGGATGGCGCTCGTGTTTCTTATCTTCCTCGA
CCAGGAAACTTTCCTCCAGCCTATGAAAGAATGAATCGTCCACCTTAGCCATTTCGTTAGAGAAAATCTC
CTGCAGGTAACAGATTCTATTCTTCCTTCTGGTATAGCGCCTTCTTGCTGTTCTTTTCAGGCGTGTTGCT
TCGGCAGTCTCTCCAGAACCGAACAGCAGGGCTCCAATCAGATTTTTCTTGATGCTGTGCCTGTCGGTGT
TACCCAGCACCTTAAATTTCTTGCTAGGGACCTTGTAGTCGTCTGTAATCACTGCCCAACCCACGGAGTT
AGTTCCAATATCCAGGCCGATGCTATACTTCTTATCCATGCTTCCCACCTTTCTCTTCTTCTTAGGTGGA
GAAGCCATAGGGCCGGGATTCTCTTCCACGTCACCGCATGTCAGCAGACTGCCTCTGCCCTCAGGCCTAG
GCTTGTACAGCTCGTCCATGCCATTAAGTTTGTGCCCCAGTTTGCTAGGGAGGTCGCAGTATCTGGCCAC
AGCCACCTCGTGCTGCTCGACGTAGGTCTCTTTGTCGGCCTCCTTGATTCTTTCCAGTCTGTGGTCCACA
TAGTAGACGCCGGGCATCTTGAGGTTCTTAGCGGGTTTCTTGGATCTGTATGTGGTCTTGAAGTTGCAGA
TCAGGTGGCCCCCGCCCACGAGCTTCAGGGCCATGTCGGTTCTGCCTTCCAGGCCGCCGTCAGCGGGGTA
CAGCATCTCGGTGTTGGCCTCCCAGCCGAGTGTTTTCTTCTGCATCACAGGGCCGTTGGATGGGAAGTTC
ACCCCTCTGATCTTGACGTTGTAGATGAGGCAGCCGTCCTGGAGGCTGGTGTCCTGGGTAGCGGTCAGCA
CGCCCCCGTCTTCGTATGTGGTGACTCTCTCCCATGTGAAGCCCTCAGGGAAGGACTGCTTAAAGAAGTC
GGGGATGCCCTGGGTGTGGTTGATGAAGGTTCTGCTGCCGTACATGAAGCTGGTAGCCAGGATGTCGAAG
GCGAAGGGGAGAGGGCCGCCCTCGACCACCTTGATTCTCATGGTCTGGGTGCCCTCGTAGGGCTTGCCTT
CGCCCTCGGATGTGCACTTGAAGTGGTGGTTGTTCACGGTGCCCTCCATGTACAGCTTCATGTGCATGTT
CTCCTTAATCAGCTCTTCGCCCTTAGACACCGTCAGTTTTGTTGCTTCTTTATCCTTACATTGCACACAG
CCCATGGTGGCAGCCTGCTTTTTTGTACAAACTTGGCCTGCTGCTGGTGTCATTTACTGGCTGAACGATG
ATCAGCAAACTCAGATGTCTTATTTATCTTGAGCTGAATCTGAACCGGACTGTTCAGCACTGAATCTATA
GGCCGATTGTGTGTGTGTGTGTGTGTGTGTAGCAACAATTCTGATAAAAGCTTGACTCTCGCGGCCTAAT
TGATTTATTTACAGTGATCCGGTCTTAGTGGGAAGCCCCTTTCATGTTGATTGATCACCGCAACATGCAG
CAGATTTAACAGCACAACAAACCTTTTTGTACTAATGACCCAGGAGCATTAAAGCTCTCGGGCAACGTCT
CCATTCACGCAAAAGTGTGGATTTGCAGCTCACGTGAGAGAGGTGACTTGGTTTATGTGTTCCTATGAAG
CTGCCCATAATGAACAATTTCTCCTAATGGCAAATTATCCCTGTTTCTCTTTCCTGAAGCCGAGGCCCCT
GCAAATTGATGTATCTGTCCTCCGAGGGTTTCACCGTCACATTACGGCGTTTTAAAATATTAATATGAGA
GTGCATTTAGCCAGGAGTAGCGAGGCACGTTGCTTTCATGTAGGTCACAAGAGACTGACTCCCTCTCCCT
CTGTCTGTTTCTGTCTGTCTCTTTCATTTTATCTCTCTCTCTCTTTCTTTTCTCCTTTCTCGCTCTCTTT
TTCATCTGGCTAGTTCAGATATTCTGTTTTTTTTTGTAAATAACTGAATGAAGAGTTGATATATATATTT
GTGTATGTGTGTGTGTGTGTATGTTTGCTATTATTTAGATTTTCTGACTTTCTTTGCTTGGCATTCAGTG
TGTAGAGGTGCCCTCTCAAACACTGATTAAAGCAGACGACGTGTCACATCCTGTTACCAACTTTTCTATA
CAAAGTTGATAGCTTGGCGTAATCATGGTCATAGCTGTTTCCTGCTCGAGGGCCCATCTGGCCTGTGTTT
CAGACACCAGGGAGTCTCTGCTCACGTTTCCTGCTATTTGCAGCCTCTCTATCAAGACTAATACACCTCT
TCCCGCATCGGCTGCCTGTGAGAGGCTTTTCAGCACTGCAGGATTGCTTTTCAGCCCCAAAAGAGCTAGG
CTTGACACTAACAATTTTGAGAATCAGCTTCTACTGAAGTTAAATCTGAGGTTTTACAACTTTGAGTAGC
GTGTACTGGCATTAGATTGTCTGTCTTATAGTTTGATAATTAAATACAAACAGTTCTAAAGCAGGATAAA
ACCTTGTATGCATTTCATTTAATGTTTTTTGAGATTAAAAGCTTAAACAAGAATCTCTAGTTTTCTTTCT
TGCTTTTACTTTTACTTCCTTAATACTCAAGTACAATTTTAATGGAGTACTTTTTTACTTTTACTCAAGT
AAGATTCTAGCCAGATACTTTTACTTTTAATTGAGTAAAATTTTCCCTAAGTACTTGTACTTTCACTTGA
GTAAAATTTTTGAGTACTTTTTACACCTCTGTCAAGAACTCCTGGACAAACCTCTGACCTGTGTGGAACA
GAGTGGATATGGGTGTCTGAACAGATATTCACGTCTTTTGCAGATCAGAGGGCATTTCTGGTGTTGTGCA
ATGACCTGGGTCCAACAGGTAGGCGTACTCGTATCCAAGAGCATTGTTGGACAGGAGGTAGTCTCCATTC
CTATAAAGAGGAAGGAATGGCACCATGTAGTAGCCGTCATTGTGGCCAATTGGTGCATTGGTACGTGGGT
AGATGGACCGGGGAGGCTGATGAGTTCTTAGCCAGC
[86 nt withheld, positions 12637-12722]
A
[49 nt withheld, positions 12724-12772]
CCTTTGACGTTGGAGTCCACGTTCTTT
[37 nt withheld, positions 12800-12836]
ACCCTATCTCGGTCTATTCTTTTGATTTATAAGGGATTTTGCCGATTTCGGCCTATTGGTTAAAAAATGA
GCTGATTTAACAAAAATTTAACGCGAATTTTAACAAAATATTAACGCTTACAATTTAGGTGGCAC
